>Addgene plasmid #86766 | pcsII-pb2-flag | addgene full sequence | sequence record 170536 | Addgene NGS Result
GACATTGATTATTGACTAGTTATTAATAGTAATCAATTACGGGGTCATTAGTTCATAGCCCATATATGGA
GTTCCGCGTTACATAACTTACGGTAAATGGCCCGCCTGGCTGACCGCCCAACGACCCCCGCCCATTGACG
TCAATAATGACGTATGTTCCCATAGTAACGCCAATAGGGACTTTCCATTGACGTCAATGGGTGGAGTATT
TACGGTAAACTGCCCACTTGGCAGTACATCAAGTGTATCATATGCCAAGTACGCCCCCTATTGACGTCAA
TGACGGTAAATGGCCCGCCTGGCATTATGCCCAGTACATGACCTTATGGGACTTTCCTACTTGGCAGTAC
ATCTACGTATTAGTCATCGCTATTACCATGGTGATGCGGTTTTGGCAGTACATCAATGGGCGTGGATAGC
GGTTTGACTCACGGGGATTTCCAAGTCTCCACCCCATTGACGTCAATGGGAGTTTGTTTTGGCACCAAAA
TCAACGGGACTTTCCAAAATGTCGTAACAACTCCGCCCCATTGACGCAAATGGGCGGTAGGCGTGTACGG
TGGGAGGTCTATATAAGCAGCGCGTTTTGCCTGTACTGGGTCTCTCTGGTTAGACCAGATCTGAGCCTGG
GAGCTCTCTGGCTAACTAGGGAACCCACTGCTTAAGCCTCAATAAAGCTTGCCTTGAGTGCTTCAAGTAG
TGTGTGCCCGTCTGTTGTGTGACTCTGGTAACTAGAGATCCCTCAGACCCTTTTAGTCAGTGTGGAAAAT
CTCTAGCAGTGGCGCCCGAACAGGGACTTGAAAGCGAAAGGGAAACCAGAGGAGCTCTCTCGACGCAGGA
CTCGGCTTGCTGAAGCGCGCACGGCAAGAGGCGAGGGGCGGCGACTGGTGAGTACGCCAAAAATTTTGAC
TAGCGGAGGCTAGAAGGAGAGAGATGGGTGCGAGAGCGTCAGTATTAAGCGGGGGAGAATTAGATCGCGA
TGGGAAAAAATTCGGTTAAGGCCAGGGGGAAAGAAAAAATATAAATTAAAACATATAGTATGGGCAAGCA
GGGAGCTAGAACGATTCGCAGTTAATCCTGGCCTGTTAGAAACATCAGAAGGCTGTAGACAAATACTGGG
ACAGCTACAACCATCCCTTCAGACAGGATCAGAAGAACTTAGATCATTATATAATACAGTAGCAACCCTC
TATTGTGTGCATCAAAGGATAGAGATAAAAGACACCAAGGAAGCTTTAGACAAGATAGAGGAAGAGCAAA
ACAAAAGTAAGACCACCGCACAGCAAGGGCCGCTGATCTTCAGACCTGGAGGAGGAGATATGAGGGACAA
TTGGAGAAGTGAATTATATAAATATAAAGTAGTAAAAATTGAACCATTAGGAGTAGCACCCACCAAGGCA
AAGAGAAGAGTGGTGCAGAGAGAAAAAAGAGCAGTGGGAATAGGAGCTTTGTTCCTTGGGTTCTTGGGAG
CAGCAGGAAGCACTATGGGCGCAGCGTCAATGACGCTGACGGTACAGGCCAGACAATTATTGTCTGGTAT
AGTGCAGCAGCAGAACAATTTGCTGAGGGCTATTGAGGCGCAACAGCATCTGTTGCAACTCACAGTCTGG
GGCATCAAGCAGCTCCAGGCAAGAATCCTGGCTGTGGAAAGATACCTAAAGGATCAACAGCTCCTGGGGA
TTTGGGGTTGCTCTGGAAAACTCATTTGCACCACTGCTGTGCCTTGGAATGCTAGTTGGAGTAATAAATC
TCTGGAACAGATTTGGAATCACACGACCTGGATGGAGTGGGACAGAGAAATTAACAATTACACAAGCTTA
ATACACTCCTTAATTGAAGAATCGCAAAACCAGCAAGAAAAGAATGAACAAGAATTATTGGAATTAGATA
AATGGGCAAGTTTGTGGAATTGGTTTAACATAACAAATTGGCTGTGGTATATAAAATTATTCATAATGAT
AGTAGGAGGCTTGGTAGGTTTAAGAATAGTTTTTGCTGTACTTTCTATAGTGAATAGAGTTAGGCAGGGA
TATTCACCATTATCGTTTCAGACCCACCTCCCAACCCCGAGGGGACCCGACAGGCCCGAAGGAATAGAAG
AAGAAGGTGGAGAGAGAGACAGAGACAGATCCATTCGATTAGTGAACGGATCTACAAATGGCAGTATTCA
TCCACAATTTTAAAAGAAAAGGGGGGATTGGGGGGTACAGTGCAGGGGAAAGAATAGTAGACATAATAGC
AACAGACATACAAACTAAAGAATTACAAAAACAAATTACAAAAATTCAAAATTTTCGGGTTTATTACAGG
GACAGCAGAAATTCACTTTGAATTAATTCAAGCTTCGTGAGGCTCCGGTGCCCGTCAGTGGGCAGAGCGC
ACATCGCCCACAGTCCCCGAGAAGTTGGGGGGAGGGGTCGGCAATTGAACCGGTGCCTAGAGAAGGTGGC
GCGGGGTAAACTGGGAAAGTGATGTCGTGTACTGGCTCCGCCTTTTTCCCGAGGGTGGGGGAGAACCGTA
TATAAGTGCAGTAGTCGCCGTGAACGTTCTTTTTCGCAACGGGTTTGCCGCCAGAACACAGGTAAGTGCC
GTGTGTGGTTCCCGCGGGCCTGGCCTCTTTACGGGTTATGGCCCTTGCGTGCCTTGAATTACTTCCACCT
GGCTCCAGTACGTGATTCTTGATCCCGAGCTGGAGCCAGGGGCGGGCCTTGCGCTTTAGGAGCCCCTTCG
CCTCGTGCTTGAGTTGAGGCCTGGCCTGGGCGCTGGGGCCGCCGCGTGCGAATCTGGTGGCACCTTCGCG
CCTGTCTCGCTGCTTTCGATAAGTCTCTAGCCATTTAAAATTTTTGATGACCTGCTGCGACGCTTTTTTT
CTGGCAAGATAGTCTTGTAAATGCGGGCCAGGATCTGCACACTGGTATTTCGGTTTTTGGGGCCGCGGGC
GGCGACGGGGCCCGTGCGTCCCAGCGCACATGTTCGGCGAGGCGGGGCCTGCGAGCGCGGCCACCGAGAA
TCGGACGGGGGTAGTCTCAAGCTGGCCGGCCTGCTCTGGTGCCTGGCCTCGCGCCGCCGTGTATCGCCCC
GCCCTGGGCGGCAAGGCTGGCCCGGTCGGCACCAGTTGCGTGAGCGGAAAGATGGCCGCTTCCCGGCCCT
GCTCCAGGGGGCTCAAAATGGAGGACGCGGCGCTCGGGAGAGCGGGCGGGTGAGTCACCCACACAAAGGA
AAGGGGCCTTTCCGTCCTCAGCCGTCGCTTCATGTGACTCCACGGAGTACCGGGCGCCGTCCAGGCACCT
CGATTAGTTCTGGAGCTTTTGGAGTACGTCGTCTTTAGGTTGGGGGGAGGGGTTTTATGCGATGGAGTTT
CCCCACACTGAGTGGGTGGAGACTGAAGTTAGGCCAGCTTGGCACTTGATGTAATTCTCCTTGGAATTTG
CCCTTTTTGAGTTTGGATCTTGGTTCATTCTCAAGCCTCAGACAGTGGTTCAAAGTTTTTTTCTTCCATT
TCAGGTGTCGTGAACACGCTACCGGTCTCGACC
[603 nt withheld, positions 3534-4136]
GACTACAAGGACGACGATGACAAGGCGGCCGCGGATCCTCTAGAGTTAACATCGAGGGATCAAGCTTATC
GATAATCAACCTCTGGATTACAAAATTTGTGAAAGATTGACTGGTATTCTTAACTATGTTGCTCCTTTTA
CGCTATGTGGATACGCTGCTTTAATGCCTTTGTATCATGCTATTGCTTCCCGTATGGCTTTCATTTTCTC
CTCCTTGTATAAATCCTGGTTGCTGTCTCTTTATGAGGAGTTGTGGCCCGTTGTCAGGCAACGTGGCGTG
GTGTGCACTGTGTTTGCTGACGCAACCCCCACTGGTTGGGGCATTGCCACCACCTGTCAGCTCCTTTCCG
GGACTTTCGCTTTCCCCCTCCCTATTGCCACGGCGGAACTCATCGCCGCCTGCCTTGCCCGCTGCTGGAC
AGGGGCTCGGCTGTTGGGCACTGACAATTCCGTGGTGTTGTCGGGGAAGCTGACGTCCTTTCCATGGCTG
CTCGCCTGTGTTGCCACCTGGATTCTGCGCGGGACGTCCTTCTGCTACGTCCCTTCGGCCCTCAATCCAG
CGGACCTTCCTTCCCGCGGCCTGCTGCCGGCTCTGCGGCCTCTTCCGCGTCTTCGCCTTCGCCCTCAGAC
GAGTCGGATCTCCCTTTGGGCCGCCTCCCCGCATCGATACCGTCGAGACCTAGAAAAACATGGAGCAATC
ACAAGTAGCAATACAGCAGCTACCAATGCTGATTGTGCCTGGCTAGAAGCACAAGAGGAGGAGGAGGTGG
GTTTTCCAGTCACACCTCAGGTACCTTTAAGACCAATGACTTACAAGGCAGCTGTAGATCTTAGCCACTT
TTTAAAAGAAAAGGGGGGACTGGAAGGGCTAATTCACTCCCAACGAAGACAAGATATCCTTGATCTGTGG
ATCTACCACACACAAGGCTACTTCCCTGATTGGCAGAACTACACACCAGGGCCAGGGATCAGATATCCAC
TGACCTTTGGATGGTGCTACAAGCTAGTACCAGTTGAGCAAGAGAAGGTAGAAGAAGCCAATGAAGGAGA
GAACACCCGCTTGTTACACCCTGTGAGCCTGCATGGGATGGATGACCCGGAGAGAGAAGTATTAGAGTGG
AGGTTTGACAGCCGCCTAGCATTTCATCACATGGCCCGAGAGCTGCATCCGGACTGTACTGGGTCTCTCT
GGTTAGACCAGATCTGAGCCTGGGAGCTCTCTGGCTAACTAGGGAACCCACTGCTTAAGCCTCAATAAAG
CTTGCCTTGAGTGCTTCAAGTAGTGTGTGCCCGTCTGTTGTGTGACTCTGGTAACTAGAGATCCCTCAGA
CCCTTTTAGTCAGTGTGGAAAATCTCTAGCAGGGCCCGTTTAAACCCGCTGATCAGCCTCGACTGTGCCT
TCTAGTTGCCAGCCATCTGTTGTTTGCCCCTCCCCCGTGCCTTCCTTGACCCTGGAAGGTGCCACTCCCA
CTGTCCTTTCCTAATAAAATGAGGAAATTGCATCGCATTGTCTGAGTAGGTGTCATTCTATTCTGGGGGG
TGGGGTGGGGCAGGACAGCAAGGGGGAGGATTGGGAAGACAATAGCAGGCATGCTGGGGATGCGGTGGGC
TCTATGGCTTCTGAGGCGGAAAGAACCAGCTGGGGCTCTAGGGGGTATCCCC
[124 nt withheld, positions 5799-5922]
C
[91 nt withheld, positions 5924-6014]
A
[49 nt withheld, positions 6016-6064]
CCTTTGACGTTGGAGTCCACGTTCTTT
[37 nt withheld, positions 6092-6128]
ACCCTATCTCGGTCTATTCTTTTGATTTATAAGGGATTTTGCCGATTTCGGCCTATTGGTTAAAAAATGA
GCTGATTTAACAAAAATTTAACGCGAATTAATTCTGTGGAATGTGTGTCAGTTAGGGTGTGGAAAGTCCC
CAGGCTCCCCAGCAGGCAGAAGTATGCAAAGCATGCATCTCAATTAGTCAGCAACCAGGTGTGGAAAGTC
CCCAGGCTCCCCAGCAGGCAGAAGTATGCAAAGCATGCATCTCAATTAGTCAGCAACCATAGTCCCGCCC
CTAACTCCGCCCATCCCGCCCCTAACTCCGCCCAGTTCCGCCCATTCTCCGCCCCATGGCTGACTAATTT
TTTTTATTTATGCAGAGGCCGAGGCCGCCTCTGCCTCTGAGCTATTCCAGAAGTAGTGAGGAGGCTTTTT
TGGAGGCCTAGGCTTTTGCAAAAAGCTCCCGGGAGCTTGTATATCCATTTTCGGATCTGATCAGCACGTG
TTGACAATTAATCATCGGCATAGTATATCGGCATAGTATAATACGACAAGGTGAGGAACTAAACCATGGC
CAAGTTGACCAGTGCCGTTCCGGTGCTCACCGCGCGCGACGTCGCCGGAGCGGTCGAGTTCTGGACCGAC
CGGCTCGGGTTCTCCCGGGACTTCGTGGAGGACGACTTCGCCGGTGTGGTCCGGGACGACGTGACCCTGT
TCATCAGCGCGGTCCAGGACCAGGTGGTGCCGGACAACACCCTGGCCTGGGTGTGGGTGCGCGGCCTGGA
CGAGCTGTACGCCGAGTGGTCGGAGGTCGTGTCCACGAACTTCCGGGACGCCTCCGGGCCGGCCATGACC
GAGATCGGCGAGCAGCCGTGGGGGCGGGAGTTCGCCCTGCGCGACCCGGCCGGCAACTGCGTGCACTTCG
TGGCCGAGGAGCAGGACTGACACGTGCTACGAGATTTCGATTCCACCGCCGCCTTCTATGAAAGGTTGGG
CTTCGGAATCGTTTTCCGGGACGCCGGCTGGATGATCCTCCAGCGCGGGGATCTCATGCTGGAGTTCTTC
GCCCACCCCAACTTGTTTATTGCAGCTTATAATGGTTACAAATAAAGCAATAGCATCACAAATTTCACAA
ATAAAGCATTTTTTTCACTGCATTCTAGTTGTGGTTTGTCCAAACTCATCAATGTATCTTATCATGTCTG
TATACCGTCGACCTCTAGCTAGAGCTTGGCGTAATCATGGTCATAGCTGTTTCCTGTGTGAAATTGTTAT
CCGCTCACAATTCCACACAACATACGAGCCGGAAGCATAAAGTGTAAAGCCTGGGGTGCCTAATGAGTGA
GCTAACTCACATTAATTGCGTTGCGCTCACTGCCCGCTTTCCAGTCGGGAAACCTGTCGTGCCAGCTGCA
TTAATGAATCGGCCAACGCGCGGGGAGAGGCGGTTTGCGTATTGGGCGCTCTTCCGCTTCCTCGCTCACT
GACTCGCTGCGCTCGGTCGTTCGGCTGCGGCGAGCGGTATCAGCTCACTCAAAGGCGGTAATACGGTTAT
CCACAGAATCAGGGGATAACGCAGGAAAGAACATGTGAGCAAAAGGCCAGCAAAAGGCCAGGAACCGTAA
AAAGGCCGCGTTGCTGGCGTTTTTCCATAGGCTCCGCCCCCCTGACGAGCATCACAAAAATCGACGCTCA
AGTCAGAGGTGGCGAAACCCGACAGGACTATAAAGATACCAGGCGTTTCCCCCTGGAAGCTCCCTCGTGC
GCTCTCCTGTTCCGACCCTGCCGCTTACCGGATACCTGTCCGCCTTTCTCCCTTCGGGAAGCGTGGCGCT
TTCTCATAGCTCACGCTGTAGGTATCTCAGTTCGGTGTAGGTCGTTCGCTCCAAGCTGGGCTGTGTGCAC
GAACCCCCCGTTCAGCCCGACCGCTGCGCCTTATCCGGTAACTATCGTCTTGAGTCCAACCCGGTAAGAC
ACGACTTATCGCCACTGGCAGCAGCCACTGGTAACAGGATTAGCAGAGCGAGGTATGTAGGCGGTGCTAC
AGAGTTCTTGAAGTGGTGGCCTAACTACGGCTACACTAGAAGAACAGTATTTGGTATCTGCGCTCTGCTG
AAGCCAGTTACCTTCGGAAAAAGAGTTGGTAGCTCTTGATCCGGCAAACAAACCACCGCTGGTAGCGGTG
GTTTTTTTGTTTGCAAGCAGCAGATTACGCGCAGAAAAAAAGGATCTCAAGAAGATCCTTTGATCTTTTC
TACGGGGTCTGACGCTCAGTGGAACGAAAACTCACGTTAAGGGATTTTGGTCATGAGATTATCAAAAAGG
ATCTTCACCTAGATCCTTTTAAATTAAAAATGAAGTTTTAAATCAATCTAAAGTATATATGAGTAAACTT
GGTCTGACAGTTACCAATGCTTAATCAGTGAGGCACCTATCTCAGCGATCTGTCTATTTCGTTCATCCAT
AGTTGCCTGACTCCCCGTCGTGTAGATAACTACGATACGGGAGGGCTTACCATCTGGCCCCAGTGCTGCA
ATGATACCGCGAGACCCACGCTCACCGGCTCCAGATTTATCAGCAATAAACCAGCCAGCCGGAAGGGCCG
AGCGCAGAAGTGGTCCTGCAACTTTATCCGCCTCCATCCAGTCTATTAATTGTTGCCGGGAAGCTAGAGT
AAGTAGTTCGCCAGTTAATAGTTTGCGCAACGTTGTTGCCATTGCTACAGGCATCGTGGTGTCACGCTCG
TCGTTTGGTATGGCTTCATTCAGCTCCGGTTCCCAACGATCAAGGCGAGTTACATGATCCCCCATGTTGT
GCAAAAAAGCGGTTAGCTCCTTCGGTCCTCCGATCGTTGTCAGAAGTAAGTTGGCCGCAGTGTTATCACT
CATGGTTATGGCAGCACTGCATAATTCTCTTACTGTCATGCCATCCGTAAGATGCTTTTCTGTGACTGGT
GAGTACTCAACCAAGTCATTCTGAGAATAGTGTATGCGGCGACCGAGTTGCTCTTGCCCGGCGTCAATAC
GGGATAATACCGCGCCACATAGCAGAACTTTAAAAGTGCTCATCATTGGAAAACGTTCTTCGGGGCGAAA
ACTCTCAAGGATCTTACCGCTGTTGAGATCCAGTTCGATGTAACCCACTCGTGCACCCAACTGATCTTCA
GCATCTTTTACTTTCACCAGCGTTTCTGGGTGAGCAAAAACAGGAAGGCAAAATGCCGCAAAAAAGGGAA
TAAGGGCGACACGGAAATGTTGAATACTCATACTCTTCCTTTTTCAATATTATTGAAGCATTTATCAGGG
TTATTGTCTCATGAGCGGATACATATTTGAATGTATTTAGAAAAATAAACAAATAGGGGTTCCGCGCACA
TTTCCCCGAAAAGTGCCACCTGACGTCGACGGATCGGGAGATCTCCCGATCCCCTATGGTGCACTCTCAG
TACAATCTGCTCTGATGCCGCATAGTTAAGCCAGTATCTGCTCCCTGCTTGTGTGTTGGAGGTCGCTGAG
TAGTGCGCGAGCAAAATTTAAGCTACAACAAGGCAAGGCTTGACCGACAATTGCATGAAGAATCTGCTTA
GGGTTAGGCGTTTTGCGCTGCTTCGCGATGTACGGGCCAGATATACGCGTT
Features (pLannotate 1.2.2; 30 found; start..end, strand, type, name):
      1..380     +  enhancer       CMV enhancer: human cytomegalovirus immediate early enhancer
    381..580     +  promoter       CMV promoter: human cytomegalovirus (CMV) immediate early promoter
    598..778     +  LTR            5' LTR (truncated): truncated 5' long terminal repeat (LTR) from HIV-1
    825..950     +  misc_feature   HIV-1 Ψ: packaging signal of human immunodeficiency virus type 1
    934..1272    +  CDS            HIV-1 gag (fragment): gag protein from human immunodeficiency virus 1; gag
   1442..1675    +  misc_feature   RRE: The Rev response element (RRE) of HIV-1 allows for Rev-dependent mRNA export from the nucleus to the cytoplasm.
   2052..2152    +  CDS            Rev (fragment): human immunodeficiency virus 1 (HIV-1) Rev protein; rev; enhances nuclear export of unspliced and incompletely spliced viral mRNAs
   2178..2295    +  misc_feature   cPPT/CTS: central polypurine tract and central termination sequence of HIV-1
   2351..3513    +  promoter       EF-1α promoter: strong constitutive promoter for human elongation factor EF-1α
   3534..4136    +  CDS            PSMB2 (sequence withheld): PSB2_HUMAN - Experimental evidence at protein level: Swiss-Prot protein existence level 1. Non-catalytic component of the 20S core proteasome complex involved in the proteolytic degradation of most intracellular proteins. This complex plays numerous essential roles within the cell by associating with different regulatory particles. Associated with two 19S regulatory particles, forms the 26S proteasome and thus participates in the ATP-dependent degradation of ubiquitinated proteins. The 26S proteasome plays a key role in the maintenance of protein homeostasis by removing misfolded or damaged pr
   4140..4160    +  CDS            FLAG (fragment): FLAG® epitope tag, followed by an enterokinase cleavage site
   4210..4798    +  misc_feature   WPRE: woodchuck hepatitis virus posttranscriptional regulatory element
   4723..5310    +  CDS            nef: NEF_HV112 - Experimental evidence at protein level: Swiss-Prot protein existence level 1. Extracellular Nef protein targets CD4(+) T-lymphocytes for apoptosis by interacting with CXCR4 surface receptors. From Human immunodeficiency virus type 1 group M subtype B (isolate PCV12) (HIV-1).
   5317..5497    +  LTR            5' LTR (truncated): truncated 5' long terminal repeat (LTR) from HIV-1
   5529..5753    +  polyA_signal   bGH poly(A) signal: bovine growth hormone polyadenylation signal
   5757..5778    +  promoter       SV40 promoter (fragment): SV40 enhancer and early promoter
   5799..6227    +  rep_origin     f1 ori (sequence partly withheld): f1 bacteriophage origin of replication; arrow indicates direction of (+) strand synthesis
   6241..6570    +  promoter       SV40 promoter: SV40 enhancer and early promoter
   6618..6665    +  promoter       EM7 promoter: synthetic bacterial promoter&nbsp
   6684..7058    +  CDS            BleoR: antibiotic-binding protein; Sh ble from Streptoalloteichus hindustanus; confers resistance to bleomycin, phleomycin, and Zeocin™
   7068..7193    +  CDS            ble (fragment): BLE_KLEPN - Experimental evidence at protein level: Swiss-Prot protein existence level 1. Binding protein with a strong affinity to the bleomycin family of antibiotics. Binds to CL990; an antimitotic-antibiotic compound. From Klebsiella pneumoniae.
   7188..7309    +  polyA_signal   SV40 poly(A) signal: SV40 polyadenylation signal
   7382..7398    -  protein_bind   lac operator: The lac repressor binds to the lac operator to inhibit transcription in E. coli. This inhibition can be relieved by adding lactose or isopropyl-β-D-thiogalactopyranoside (IPTG). lac repressor encoded by lacI
   7406..7436    -  promoter       lac promoter: promoter for the E. coli lac operon
   7451..7472    -  protein_bind   CAP binding site: CAP binding activates transcription in the presence of cAMP. E. coli catabolite activator protein
   7485..7577    -  CDS            lacI (fragment): lac repressor; lacI; The lac repressor binds to the lac operator to inhibit transcription in E. coli. This inhibition can be relieved by adding lactose or isopropyl-β-D-thiogalactopyranoside (IPTG).
   7760..8348    -  rep_origin     ori: high-copy-number ColE1/pMB1/pBR322/pUC origin of replication
   8519..9379    -  CDS            AmpR: β-lactamase; bla; confers resistance to ampicillin, carbenicillin, and related antibiotics
   9380..9484    -  promoter       AmpR promoter: bla
   9543..9595    -  misc_feature   bom (fragment): basis of mobility region from pBR322
