[The description below was written by a language model from this plasmid's Addgene catalogue record and pLannotate feature annotations shown in this document.]
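Description:
pcsII-pb2-flag is an HIV-1-based lentiviral transfer plasmid, built on the pCSII-EF2-MCS backbone, for expressing C-terminally FLAG-tagged human proteasome beta subunit 2 (PSMB2) in mammalian cells. It is propagated in E. coli through a high-copy ColE1/pUC-type origin with ampicillin selection (AmpR under its own bla promoter). An f1 origin and remnants of lac regulatory sequence are also present in the bacterial portion.

In the viral cassette, a CMV enhancer/promoter sits upstream of a truncated 5' LTR, so genomic RNA transcription in packaging cells is driven by CMV rather than by a complete native LTR. This is followed by the Ψ packaging signal with a partial gag sequence, the Rev response element for Rev-dependent nuclear export, and the cPPT/CTS, which generally improves transduction. The internal EF-1α promoter provides strong constitutive expression of the roughly 600 bp PSMB2 coding sequence, which is followed directly by a FLAG epitope for detection or immunoprecipitation. A WPRE downstream enhances transcript expression. The annotation also flags a nef-derived region ahead of the second truncated LTR, which is followed by a bGH polyadenylation signal.

Outside the LTRs lies a Zeocin/bleomycin resistance gene (Sh ble) driven by tandem SV40 and EM7 promoters with an SV40 poly(A) signal. As the record notes, this marker is not packaged into virus, so it could only serve for selection after direct plasmid transfection, not in transduced cells. PSMB2 is a non-catalytic component of the 20S core proteasome, and the construct comes from work on mTORC1 control of protein synthesis and immunoproteasome formation. The cloning method is not recorded.
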