Addgene plasmid #86766: pcsII-pb2-flag
Purpose: C-terminal flag-tagged protein expression in mammalian cells, lentiviral vector
Depositing lab: Do-Hyung Kim. Depositing organization: University of Minnesota. Publication: mTORC1 Coordinates Protein Synthesis and Immunoproteasome Formation via PRAS40 to Prevent Accumulation of Protein Stress. Yun YS, Kim KH, Tschida B, Sachs Z, Noble-Orcutt KE, Moriarity BS, Ai T, Ding R, Williams J, Chen L, Largaespada D, Kim DH. Mol Cell. 2016 Feb 18;61(4):625-39. doi: 10.1016/j.molcel.2016.01.013. Epub 2016 Feb 11. PubMed 26876939.
Backbone
  Vector backbone: pCSII-EF2-MCS
  Vector type: Mammalian Expression, Lentiviral
  Selectable markers: Zeo marker is outside the LTRs and will not be packaged into virus.
Growth in bacteria
  Bacterial resistance: Ampicillin, 100 μg/mL
  Growth temperature: 37°C
  Growth strain: NEB Stable
  Copy number: Unknown
Gene/Insert
  Gene/Insert name: proteasome beta subunit 2
  Species: H. sapiens (human)
  Insert size (bp): 606
  Entrez Gene: PSMB2 (a.k.a. HC7-I)
  Promoter: EF-1a
  Tag / fusion protein: flag (C terminal on insert)
  Cloning method: Unknown
  Sequencing primers: 5′ unknown
Terms and licenses: Academic/Nonprofit Terms; Industry Terms: Not Available to Industry
How to cite: pcsII-pb2-flag was a gift from Do-Hyung Kim (Addgene plasmid # 86766 ; http://n2t.net/addgene:86766 ; RRID:Addgene_86766)
