>Addgene plasmid #86766 | pcsII-pb2-flag | depositor partial sequence | sequence record 169109 | insert
[603 nt withheld, positions 1-603]
TAA
